>Addgene plasmid #57911 | mKOet-CENPA-N-22 | depositor partial sequence | sequence record 89060 | insert sequence
GTCAGATCCGCTAGCCACCATGGGCCCGCGCCGCCGGAGCCGAAAGCCCGAGGCCCCGAGGAGGCGCAGC
CCGAGCCCGACCCCGACCCCCGGCCCCTCCCGGCGGGGCCCCTCCTTAGGCGCTTCCTCCCATCAACACA
GTCGGCGGAGACAAGGTTGGCTAAAGGAGATCCGAAAGCTTCAGAAGAGCACACACCTCTTGATAAGGAA
GCTGCCCTTCAGCCGCCTGGCAAGAGAAATATGTGTTAAATTCACTCGTGGTGTGGACTTCAATTGGCAA
GCCCAGGCCCTATTGGCCCTACAAGAGGCAGCAGAAGCATTTCTAGTTCATCTCTTTGAGGACGCCTATC
TCCTCACCTTACATGCAGGCCGAGTTACTCTCTTCCCAAAGGATGTGCAACTGGCCCGGAGGATCCGGGG
CCTTGAGGAGGGACTCGGCCTCGAGCTCAAGCTTCGAATTCTGCAGTCGACGGTACCGCGGGCCCGGGAT
CCACCGGTCGCCACCATGGTGAGCAAGGGCGAGGAGAATAACATGGCCGTGATTAAACCAGAGATGAAGA
TGAGGTACTACATGGACGGCTCCGTCAATGGGCATGAGTTCACAATTGAAGGTGAAGGCACAGGCAGACC
TTACGAGGGACATCAAGAGATGACACTACGCGTCACAATGGCCAAGGGCGGGCCAATGCCTTTCGCGTTT
GACTTAGTGTCACACGTGTTCTGTTACGGCCACAGACCTTTTACTAAATATCCAGAAGAGATACCAGACT
ATTTCAAACAAGCATTTCCTGAAGGCCTGTCATGGGAAAGGTCGTTGGAGTTCGAAGATGGTGGGTCCGC
TTCAGTCAGTGCGCATATAAGCCTTAGAGGAAACACCTTCTACCACAAATCCAAATTTACTGGGGTTAAC
TTTCCTGCCGATGGTCCTATCATGCAAAACCAAAGTGTTGATTGGGAGCCATCAACCGAGAAAATTACTG
CCAGCGACGGAGTTCTGAAGGGTGATGTTACGATGTACCTAAAACTTGAAGGAGGCGGCAATCACAAATG
CCAATTCAAGACTACTTACAAGGCGGCAAAAAAGATTCTTAAAATGCCAGGAAGCCATTACATCAGCCAT
CGCCTCGTCAGGAAAACCGAAGGCAACATTACTGAGCTGGTAGAAGATGCAGTAGCTCATTCCGGCGGCA
TGGACGAGCTGTACAAGTAAGCGGCCGCGACTCTAGATCATAATCAGCCATACCACATT
