>Addgene plasmid #57911 | mKOet-CENPA-N-22 | addgene partial sequence | sequence record 122926 | mKO2-R 5'-CCTGTGCCTTCACCTTCAAT-3'
TACCTCATCTTCATCTCTGGTTTAATCACGGCCATGTTATTCTCCTCGCCCTTGCTCACCATGGTGGCGA
CCGGTGGATCCCGGGCCCGCGGTACCGTCGACTGCAGAATTCGAAGCTTGAGCTCGAGGCCGAGTCCCTC
CTCAAGGCCCCGGATCCTCCGGGCCAGTTGCACATCCTTTGGGAAGAGAGTAACTCGGCCTGCATGTAAG
GTGAGGAGATAGGCGTCCTCAAAGAGATGAACTAGAAATGCTTCTGCTGCCTCTTGTAGGGCCAATAGGG
CCTGGGCTTGCCAATTGAAGTCCACACCACGAGTGAATTTAACACATATTTCTCTTGCCAGGCGGCTGAA
GGGCAGCTTCCTTATCAAGAGGTGTGTGCTCTTCTGAAGCTTTCGGATCTCCTTTAGCCAACCTTGTCTC
CGCCGACTGTGTTGATGGGAGGAAGCGCCTAAGGAGGGGCCCCGCCGGGAGGGGCCGGGGGTCGGGGTCG
GGCTCGGGCTGCGCCTCCTCGGGGCCTCGGGCTTTCGGCTCCGGCGGCGCGGGCCCATGGTGGCTAGCGG
ATCTGACGGTTCACTAAACCAGCTCTGCTTATATAGACCTCCCACCGTACACGCCTACCGCCCATTTGCG
TCAATGGGGCGGAGTTGTTACGACATTTTGGAAAGTCCCGTTGATTTTGGTGCCAAAACAAACTCCCATT
GACGTCAATGGGGTGGAGACTTGGAAATCCCCGTGAGTCAAACCGCTATCCACGCCCATTGATGTACTGC
CAAAACCGCATCACCATGGTAATAGCGATG
