[The description below was written by a language model from this plasmid's Addgene catalogue record.]
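Description:
mKOet-CENPA-N-22 is a mammalian expression plasmid built on the mKOet-N1 backbone (about 4.75 kb without the insert), an N1-style fluorescent protein fusion vector. It is maintained as a high-copy plasmid in E. coli under kanamycin selection. It also carries a neomycin resistance marker, so transfected mammalian cells can be selected with G418. The record gives no feature table, so the replication origin and polyadenylation elements are not explicitly listed. The SV40 polyA reverse sequencing primer does suggest an SV40 polyadenylation signal downstream of the expression cassette.

The payload is human CENPA (centromere protein A, also known as CenH3), the histone H3 variant that marks centromeric chromatin. It is expressed from the CMV promoter, a strong constitutive promoter in most mammalian cell lines. The CENPA coding sequence sits upstream of the backbone-encoded fluorescent protein mKOet, producing a fusion with the fluorophore at the C terminus of CENPA. The "22" in the name may refer to the linker between the two parts, but the record does not explain it, and the cloning method is listed as unknown. mKOet is an orange fluorescent protein, with a recorded excitation maximum of 548 nm and emission maximum of 561 nm.

The stated purpose is localization. The fusion acts as a fluorescent marker for centromeres, allowing them to be visualized by fluorescence microscopy in transiently transfected or G418-selected mammalian cells. Its orange emission may also allow it to be used alongside spectrally distinct green or far-red markers.
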