Addgene plasmid #57911: mKOet-CENPA-N-22
Purpose: Localization: Centromere Protein A, Excitation: 548, Emission: 561
Depositing lab: Michael Davidson. Depositing organization: Florida State University, Tallahassee.
Backbone
  Vector backbone: mKOet-N1
  Backbone size w/o insert (bp): 4750
  Vector type: Mammalian Expression
  Selectable markers: Neomycin (select with G418)
Growth in bacteria
  Bacterial resistance: Kanamycin, 50 μg/mL
  Growth temperature: 37°C
  Growth strain: DH5alpha
  Copy number: High Copy
Gene/Insert
  Gene/Insert name: CENPA (alt name: NM_001809)
  Species: H. sapiens (human)
  Entrez Gene: CENPA (a.k.a. CENP-A, CenH3)
  Promoter: CMV
  Tag / fusion protein: mKOet (C terminal on backbone)
  Cloning method: Unknown
  Sequencing primers: 5′ CMV-F; 3′ SV40pA-R
Terms and licenses: Academic/Nonprofit Terms; Industry Terms: Not Available to Industry
Depositor comments: . Excitation = 548; Emission = 561
How to cite: mKOet-CENPA-N-22 was a gift from Michael Davidson (Addgene plasmid # 57911 ; http://n2t.net/addgene:57911 ; RRID:Addgene_57911)
